Addgene plasmid #177372: pSSa16
Purpose: Expresses red-shifted luciferase under ENO1 promoter in Candida glabrata
Depositing lab: Dominique Sanglard. Publication: Investigating Candida glabrata Urinary Tract Infections (UTIs) in Mice Using Bioluminescence Imaging. Schrevens S, Sanglard D. J Fungi (Basel). 2021 Oct 9;7(10). pii: jof7100844. doi: 10.3390/jof7100844. PubMed 34682265.
Backbone
  Vector backbone: pVS20
  Selectable markers: SAT1
Growth in bacteria
  Bacterial resistance: Ampicillin, 100 μg/mL
  Growth temperature: 37°C
  Growth strain: DH5alpha
  Copy number: High Copy
Gene/Insert
  Gene/Insert name: CgLUCopt-mut2
  Insert size (bp): 1653
  Promoter: ENO1
  Cloning method: Restriction Enzyme; 5′ cloning site SacI (not destroyed); 3′ cloning site BamHI (not destroyed)
  Sequencing primers: 5′ TTACGCCAAGCGCGCAAT; 3′ CCTTCTTAATGTTCTTAG
Terms and licenses: Academic/Nonprofit Terms; Industry Terms: Not Available to Industry
How to cite: pSSa16 was a gift from Dominique Sanglard (Addgene plasmid # 177372 ; http://n2t.net/addgene:177372 ; RRID:Addgene_177372)
