[The description below was written by a language model from this plasmid's Addgene catalogue record and pLannotate feature annotations shown in this document.]
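Description:
pSSa16 is an 8.6 kb E. coli–yeast shuttle plasmid built on the pVS20 backbone for expressing a red-shifted firefly luciferase in the pathogenic yeast Candida glabrata. In bacteria it is maintained as a high-copy plasmid through a ColE1/pUC-type origin and selected with ampicillin via the β-lactamase gene. The backbone retains typical pBluescript-style remnants, including an f1 origin, flanking T3 and T7 promoters, and lac promoter/operator and lacZα fragments around the cloning region. Selection in yeast relies on SAT1, annotated as a streptothricin acetyltransferase coding sequence, which detoxifies streptothricin-class antibiotics such as nourseothricin and so works as a dominant marker without requiring an auxotrophic host. Fragments of URA3 coding and promoter sequence lie on either side of the SAT1 region. The record does not say whether they serve as integration homology or are simply backbone leftovers, and no yeast replication origin or centromere is annotated, so the mode of maintenance in C. glabrata is not stated.

The payload is CgLUCopt-mut2, a roughly 1.65 kb insert cloned between SacI and BamHI. The annotation tool matches it to Photinus pyralis luciferase. The name and stated purpose suggest a version codon-adapted for C. glabrata and carrying mutations that shift emission from the native green-yellow towards red, although the specific substitutions are not listed. Expression is driven by the ENO1 (enolase) promoter. It is not annotated in the feature table but presumably occupies the unannotated stretch upstream of the luciferase coding sequence. Red-shifted light penetrates tissue better, and the associated work used such reporter strains for bioluminescence imaging of C. glabrata urinary tract infections in mice.
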