Features (pLannotate 1.2.2; 19 found; start..end, strand, type, name):
    729..2369    +  CDS            LUCI_PHOPY: Experimental evidence at protein level: Swiss-Prot protein existence level 1. Produces green light with a wavelength of 562 nm. From Photinus pyralis (Common eastern firefly) (Lampyris pyralis).
   2396..2414    -  promoter       T7 promoter: promoter for bacteriophage T7 RNA polymerase
   2422..2577    +  CDS            lacZα (fragment): LacZα fragment of β-galactosidase; lacZ fragment
   2581..3009    +  rep_origin     f1 ori (sequence partly withheld): f1 bacteriophage origin of replication; arrow indicates direction of (+) strand synthesis
   3037..3088    -  misc_feature   bom (fragment): basis of mobility region from pBR322
   3167..3536    -  CDS            URA3 (fragment): orotidine-5'-phosphate decarboxylase, required for uracil biosynthesis; S. cerevisiae URA3; yeast auxotrophic marker, counterselectable with 5-fluoroorotic acid (5-FOA)
   4736..5257    +  CDS            sat-1: STA_ECOLX - Protein inferred from homology: Swiss-Prot protein existence level 3. Involved in resistance to streptothricin, a broad-spectrum antibiotic produced by streptomycetes (PubMed:1850404). Detoxifies streptothricin via acetylation of the beta amino group of the first beta-lysyl moiety of streptothricin (By similarity). From Escherichia coli.
   5316..5332    -  promoter       copia promoter (fragment): strong promoter from the Drosophila transposable element copia (Sinclair et al., 1986)
   5390..5591    -  promoter       URA3 promoter (fragment): S. cerevisiae URA3
   5599..5648    -  misc_feature   bom (fragment): basis of mobility region from pBR322
   5750..5785    -  CDS            rop (fragment): Rop protein, which maintains plasmids at low copy number; rop
   6450..6521    +  promoter       AmpR promoter: bla
   6522..7382    +  CDS            AmpR: β-lactamase; bla; confers resistance to ampicillin, carbenicillin, and related antibiotics
   7553..8141    +  rep_origin     ori: high-copy-number ColE1/pMB1/pBR322/pUC origin of replication
   8324..8416    +  CDS            lacI (fragment): lac repressor; lacI; The lac repressor binds to the lac operator to inhibit transcription in E. coli. This inhibition can be relieved by adding lactose or isopropyl-β-D-thiogalactopyranoside (IPTG).
   8429..8450    +  protein_bind   CAP binding site: CAP binding activates transcription in the presence of cAMP. E. coli catabolite activator protein
   8465..8495    +  promoter       lac promoter: promoter for the E. coli lac operon
   8503..8519    +  protein_bind   lac operator: The lac repressor binds to the lac operator to inhibit transcription in E. coli. This inhibition can be relieved by adding lactose or isopropyl-β-D-thiogalactopyranoside (IPTG). lac repressor encoded by lacI
   8564..10      +  promoter       T3 promoter (across the origin): promoter for bacteriophage T3 RNA polymerase
>Addgene plasmid #177372 | pSSa16 | addgene full sequence | sequence record 348596 | Addgene NGS Result
TCACTAAAGGGAACAAAAGCTGGAGCTCCCGCGGGTTTCGAAACAAAGCAGAGTGTACACCCATACATCC
CGACATCCACTACCTTAATAGTACTGTTCAATTTTCACTACACAGGTTACGCCAGTCGCACAAGTTGCAC
TGTACAATCCTGCGGGCCCTCTGACAGTGGCATTCCAGTTAGATCGGAAGGGAGAGGAACAATGGGGGGG
GGGGAGGACAATGGGATTCCACTAGCAACTGCGAAAACTGCAAGAGCTAGTGGAATCCCCGCGACCGGTA
ACTGGAACGCAGAGGGGCCCAATATATGGTGTTAAAGTGTGGCGAGAGTCTCTCTGCCATAACATGCACC
CGTCCACCACACACATAATTCCATCTAACCCAGTTCCCATTTAGCCCTTCCAGCGATTCCAGCGATTCCA
GCGATTCCAGCGATTCCACTGATTCCCACATAAAGCACGCGCAACACAAAGGGAGGGTTGCGACCCAACG
TGTGATGTCAGTGTGGAAGCGATGGCCTTATGATGGCCTTTAGGCCCACAAGAAAGAAAAAAAAATGAAA
TTCGAGGAAATTTTTTTGCTATATAAGGAGAGCAATTGGGAAATTGAATCACTTGTTTAGATCGTCTGGT
TTTTCCTTGTTAGGAGTTGAAGAAAAAGGGTAAGGTAGAAATATTATATATTTATACTCTCAACAACAAA
ACACATATTATAAATCATAGGATCCAAAATGGAGGATGCTAAGAACATTAAGAAGGGCCCTGCCCCTTTC
TATCCATTAGAAGATGGTACAGCAGGTGAACAACTTCACAAAGCTATGAAGAGATACGCTTTAGTCCCAG
GTACTATTGCCTTCACTGATGCCCATATAGAGGTTGACATAACATACGCGGAGTACTTCGAGATGTCAGT
GAGATTAGCGGAAGCCATGAAGAGATATGGCTTGAATACTAATCACAGGATTGTGGTTTGCTCTGAAAAC
TCATTGCAGTTCTTTATGCCAGTTTTGGGTGCATTATTCATTGGTGTCGCTGTTGCTCCAGCAAATGATA
TATACAACGAAAGAGAATTATTGAACTCTATGGGGATCTCTCAACCAACTGTCGTGTTTGTCAGCAAGAA
GGGATTGCAAAAGATTCTTAACGTTCAGAAGAAACTTCCCATCATTCAGAAGATCATCATCATGGACAGC
AAAACCGACTATCAAGGCTTCCAATCAATGTATACCTTTGTTACATCTCACCTACCACCTGGGTTTAACG
AGTATGACTTTGTACCAGAGTCTTTCGATAGAGATAAGACCATTGCTCTGATCATGAATTCCTCTGGTAG
TACTGGTCTACCAAAGGGTGTTGCTCTGCCACATAGAGCATTATGTGTCAGATTTAGCCATGCTAGAGAT
CCCATATTTGGTAATCAAATTATTCCAGACACTGCCATTCAGTCCGTCGTTCCTTTCCACCATGGTTTTG
GGATGTTCACAACCTTGGGTTACCTAATCTGTGGTTTTAGAGTTATGTTGATGTATCGTTTTGAAGAAGA
GTTGTTCTTGAGATCATTGCAAGACTACAAAATACAGACAGCCCTGTTGGTCCCAACACTGTTCTCTTTC
TTGGCTAAGAGTACCCTAATAGACAAGTACGATTTGAGTAACCTACACGAAATCGCATCTGGAGGTGCAC
CACTTTCCAAAGAGGTTGGTGAAGCTGTCGCCAAAAGATTTCACTTACCTGGCATTAGACAAGGTTATGG
CCTGACAGAGACTACTAGTGCTATACTGATTACCCCTGAAGGAGATGATAAACCCGGTGCAGTTGGCAAA
GTGGTCCCATTCTTTGAAGCAAAAGTTGTAGACTTAGATACTGGCAAAACTCTTGGAGTGAATCAACGTG
GTGAGTTATGTGTACGTGGTCCAATGATTATGTCCGGCTACGTCAACAATCCAGAAGCAACAAATGCCTT
AATAGACAAAGATGGATGGCTACATTCCGGTGATATAGCCTATTGGGATGAGGACGAACACTTCTTCATC
GTAGATAGGCTTAAGTCTTTGATCAAATACAAGGGTTATCAAGTTGCTCCTGCTGAATTGGAGTCCATTC
TACTACAGCATCCTAACATCTTTGATGCTGGTGTTGCAGGTTTACCAGACGACGATGCTGGTGAACTTCC
AGCGGCTGTGGTTGTGTTGGAACATGGTAAAACCATGACTGAGAAGGAAATCGTTGACTACGTAGCTTCA
CAAGTAACTACCGCAAAGAAACTAAGAGGTGGAGTAGTCTTTGTAGACGAAGTTCCAAAGGGTTTGACAG
GCAAATTGGATGCCAGAAAGATTAGGGAAATCTTGATTAAAGCTAAGAAAGGTGGCAAGATTGCTGTTTA
AGGTACCCAATTCGCCCTATAGTGAGTCGTATTACGCGCGCTCACTGGCCGTCGTTTTACAACGTCGTGA
CTGGGAAAACCCTGGCGTTACCCAACTTAATCGCCTTGCAGCACATCCCCCTTTCGCCAGCTGGCGTAAT
AGCGAAGAGGCCCGCACCGATCGCCCTTCCCAACAGTTGCGCAGCCTGAATGGCGAATGG
[124 nt withheld, positions 2581-2704]
C
[91 nt withheld, positions 2706-2796]
A
[49 nt withheld, positions 2798-2846]
CCTTTGACGTTGGAGTCCACGTTCTTT
[37 nt withheld, positions 2874-2910]
ACCCTATCTCGGTCTATTCTTTTGATTTATAAGGGATTTTGCCGATTTCGGCCTATTGGTTAAAAAATGA
GCTGATTTAACAAAAATTTAACGCGAATTTTAACAAAATATTAACGCTTACAATTTCCTGATGCGGTATT
TTCTCCTTACGCATCTGTGCGGTATTTCACACCGCATAGGGTAATAACTGATATAATTAAATTGAAGCTC
TAATTTGTGAGTTTAGTATACATGCATTTACTTATAATACAGTTTTTTAGTTTTGCTGGCCGCATCTTCT
CAAATATGCTTCCCAGCCTGCTTTTCTGTAACGTTCACCCTCTACCTTAGCATCCCTTCCCTTTGCAAAT
AGTCCTCTTCCAACAATAATAATGTCAGATCCTGTAGAGACCACATCATCCACGGTTCTATACTGTTGAC
CCAATGCGTCTCCCTTGTCATCTAAACCCACACCGGGTGTCATAATCAACCAATCGTAACCTTCATCTCT
TCCACCCATGTCTCTTTGAGCAATAAAGCCGATAACAAAATCTTTGTCGCTCTTCGCAATGTCAACAGTA
CCCTTAGTATATTCTCCAGTAGATAGGGAGCCCTTGCATGACAATTCTGCTAACATCAAAAGGCCTGTCA
AAACTAGAGAATAATAAAGAAAACGATCTTTTCAAAAAGAAAAAACCTTTTAGTTTTCCTTTGTTGTTGT
TGTGGGTGTGTGCTATTTATATTATATAGTTTACTCATAATACCATAAAATATTCGGTTTGATTAGGTTA
TTTTAATAAGCTAATTTGTTTCTAATCGTGTAATTTATGCTGTGTATATTAAGTAGTGTGTGCACTGCCC
AAAAATGTTTGTTGTTTATAGTCGGTTAAAGAGAAAAAAGAAAAAAAGATCCATACACACACGTTAATTA
GTTGTTCAACGTAATACACTCATATTTTGTTCTTATTTGCTTTCGGTCGCTGTTCTCACCAAGATTTATT
GCCAACGAAACAATTTTTTTTTATATATTTTCAGATTTTTCTTTTTTTCCTTTCCTTTCCTTTTCTAATT
TTCACTCCTGGTTTTCTTTCTTTCTTAGAAACATTATCTCGATATTAATATTAAAAAAATATAATCATTC
AAAATGGACGGTGGTATGTTTTAGTTTAGCTTCAATTCTAATTGATTGATTAATCAGTTGATTGGTTTCA
ATATGACAAATGGGTAGGGTGGGAAAACTTCATTTTCAATTCAGATCAAACTTTTTTGTTGTCGACATAA
TATTTCTCGTTTGGGATGTTACTGTCACATTAATAATACACACACATCAGCTTATAATTTTGAAAGTAAT
TTATCAGATATGTTGTGACGATCAGTGGAAATGGCTAACTTCAATGTATCTGTTCTTCCCCTTTTTCAAA
GTTCACGTTTTTTGATTGATTGATTGATCTGTCGGCAGTGGTTTCAAAACCATTCGGTGAGTAATCCTAT
CAATCAATGTTACGACAAAAGGCTCAATATTCAAAATTGCAATGTTTTATGTTTTCCTACGTGTACTTGT
GCAAGGCAATTGATTCAACATTGCTTTTGGTGTTTGACGAGTTTCTAGTTTGGACTTGTGTTGTTATCTG
GGCTATACAGATTTCCCGGCTCACTATGAATTTTTTTTTTCGACGCTCAGTGCACACAACTATAAACAAC
ACAAACACAAACACAGCAAGAAAAAAAAAAAACGAACATTGAATTGAAACCAAGCCAACTGAAAAATTCC
TTATTTAAATGACTGTCATACTAACCCATTTTTATAGAAGAAGTTGCTGCTTTAGTTATCGATAACGGTT
CTCATATGAAAATTTCGGTGATCCCTGAGCAGGTGGCGGAAACATTGGATGCTGAGAACCATTTCATTGT
TCGTGAAGTGTTCGATGTGCACCTATCCGACCAAGGCTTTGAACTATCTACCAGAAGTGTGAGCCCCTAC
CGGAAGGATTACATCTCGGATGATGACTCTGATGAAGACTCTGCTTGCTATGGCGCATTCATCGACCAAG
AGCTTGTCGGGAAGATTGAACTCAACTCAACATGGAACGATCTAGCCTCTATCGAACACATTGTTGTGTC
GCACACGCACCGAGGCAAAGGAGTCGCGCACAGTCTCATCGAATTTGCGAAAAAGTGGGCACTAAGCAGA
CAGCTCCTTGGCATACGATTAGAGACACAAACGAACAATGTACCTGCCTGCAATTTGTACGCAAAATGTG
GCTTTACTCTCGGCGGCATTGACCTCTTCACGTATAAAACTAGACCTCAAGTCTCGAACGAAACAGCGAT
GTACTGGTACTGGTTCTCGGGAGCACAGGATGACGCCTAACATATGTGAAGTGTGAAGGGGGAGATTTTC
ACTTTATTAGATTTGTATATATGTATAATAAATAAATAAATAAGTTAAATAAATAATTAGATAAGGGTGG
TAATTATTACTATTTACAATCAAAGGTGGTCCTGCAGGTTTTTGTTCTGTGCAGTTGGGTTAAGAATACT
GGGCAATTTCATGTTTCTTCAACACTACATATGCGTATATATACCAATCTAAGTCTGTGCTCCTTCCTTC
GTTCTTCCTTCTGTTCGGAGATTACCGAATCAAAAAAATTTCAAGGAAACCGAAATCAAAAAAAAGAATA
AAAAAAAAATGATGAATTGAAAAGGTGGTATGGTGCACTCTCAGTACAATCTGCTCTGATGCCGCATAGT
TAAGCCAGCCCCGACACCCGCCAACACCCGCTGACGCGCCCTGACGGGCTTGTCTGCTCCCGGCATCCGC
TTACAGACAAGCTGTGACCGTCTCCGGGAGCTGCATGTGTCAGAGGTTTTCACCGTCATCACCGAAACGC
GCGAGACGAAAGGGCCTCGTGATACGCCTATTTTTATAGGTTAATGTCATGATAATAATGGTTTCTTAGC
AGGTTAGACTAACATGCAAAAAGTTTATATTCATTTTTGTAGTTATTCTTGTTTTCATTAGGATGATTAC
ACACTGTGGATGTGGATTAATCGATCATTGTTAATTTAGTGTAGCTACTACCATTTCAAACAAAACGTAA
ATTCTTGCAGTCGTACTGGATCTGTGAATCTATTAGTATATATGAATTAAAGTAGCTTGTACATATTATT
CTGTTGAATCATATCGCAGAGCATTGGTTGAAATCCAAAATATAAAAATGTAATATCACAAAAAATAATA
CTAATTCTAACATTAATGGGTCAGATTTTTAGTGAATACTTAAATTTATAATATCGTCTATTTAAGCTAG
CAAATGGAACAACATTTAAAGTAAGAACATCATATCTACATGAAAATGTATATTTCAATCTGACTAATAA
CGCAGAGCACATCTTTCAGTGATGTCTGTCACATGATCAAAAAGAATTGTATTTAAATAATTCATAATAA
AAGCTTAAAAAATTACAATAATGAAAATAAAGTAAATAATGACATGGGTAAGAGTTCCGAAATAGAATCT
TAGTGTACAAAACAAAAATTGCATCATTAGAGATCCCAACATTCAAATATGTATCCGCTCATGAGACAAT
AACCCTGATAAATGCTTCAATAATATTGAAAAAGGAAGAGTATGAGTATTCAACATTTCCGTGTCGCCCT
TATTCCCTTTTTTGCGGCATTTTGCCTTCCTGTTTTTGCTCACCCAGAAACGCTGGTGAAAGTAAAAGAT
GCTGAAGATCAGTTGGGTGCACGAGTGGGTTACATCGAACTGGATCTCAACAGCGGTAAGATCCTTGAGA
GTTTTCGCCCCGAAGAACGTTTTCCAATGATGAGCACTTTTAAAGTTCTGCTATGTGGCGCGGTATTATC
CCGTATTGACGCCGGGCAAGAGCAACTCGGTCGCCGCATACACTATTCTCAGAATGACTTGGTTGAGTAC
TCACCAGTCACAGAAAAGCATCTTACGGATGGCATGACAGTAAGAGAATTATGCAGTGCTGCCATAACCA
TGAGTGATAACACTGCGGCCAACTTACTTCTGACAACGATCGGAGGACCGAAGGAGCTAACCGCTTTTTT
GCACAACATGGGGGATCATGTAACTCGCCTTGATCGTTGGGAACCGGAGCTGAATGAAGCCATACCAAAC
GACGAGCGTGACACCACGATGCCTGTAGCAATGGCAACAACGTTGCGCAAACTATTAACTGGCGAACTAC
TTACTCTAGCTTCCCGGCAACAATTAATAGACTGGATGGAGGCGGATAAAGTTGCAGGACCACTTCTGCG
CTCGGCCCTTCCGGCTGGCTGGTTTATTGCTGATAAATCTGGAGCCGGTGAGCGTGGGTCTCGCGGTATC
ATTGCAGCACTGGGGCCAGATGGTAAGCCCTCCCGTATCGTAGTTATCTACACGACGGGGAGTCAGGCAA
CTATGGATGAACGAAATAGACAGATCGCTGAGATAGGTGCCTCACTGATTAAGCATTGGTAACTGTCAGA
CCAAGTTTACTCATATATACTTTAGATTGATTTAAAACTTCATTTTTAATTTAAAAGGATCTAGGTGAAG
ATCCTTTTTGATAATCTCATGACCAAAATCCCTTAACGTGAGTTTTCGTTCCACTGAGCGTCAGACCCCG
TAGAAAAGATCAAAGGATCTTCTTGAGATCCTTTTTTTCTGCGCGTAATCTGCTGCTTGCAAACAAAAAA
ACCACCGCTACCAGCGGTGGTTTGTTTGCCGGATCAAGAGCTACCAACTCTTTTTCCGAAGGTAACTGGC
TTCAGCAGAGCGCAGATACCAAATACTGTTCTTCTAGTGTAGCCGTAGTTAGGCCACCACTTCAAGAACT
CTGTAGCACCGCCTACATACCTCGCTCTGCTAATCCTGTTACCAGTGGCTGCTGCCAGTGGCGATAAGTC
GTGTCTTACCGGGTTGGACTCAAGACGATAGTTACCGGATAAGGCGCAGCGGTCGGGCTGAACGGGGGGT
TCGTGCACACAGCCCAGCTTGGAGCGAACGACCTACACCGAACTGAGATACCTACAGCGTGAGCTATGAG
AAAGCGCCACGCTTCCCGAAGGGAGAAAGGCGGACAGGTATCCGGTAAGCGGCAGGGTCGGAACAGGAGA
GCGCACGAGGGAGCTTCCAGGGGGAAACGCCTGGTATCTTTATAGTCCTGTCGGGTTTCGCCACCTCTGA
CTTGAGCGTCGATTTTTGTGATGCTCGTCAGGGGGGCGGAGCCTATGGAAAAACGCCAGCAACGCGGCCT
TTTTACGGTTCCTGGCCTTTTGCTGGCCTTTTGCTCACATGTTCTTTCCTGCGTTATCCCCTGATTCTGT
GGATAACCGTATTACCGCCTTTGAGTGAGCTGATACCGCTCGCCGCAGCCGAACGACCGAGCGCAGCGAG
TCAGTGAGCGAGGAAGCGGAAGAGCGCCCAATACGCAAACCGCCTCTCCCCGCGCGTTGGCCGATTCATT
AATGCAGCTGGCACGACAGGTTTCCCGACTGGAAAGCGGGCAGTGAGCGCAACGCAATTAATGTGAGTTA
GCTCACTCATTAGGCACCCCAGGCTTTACACTTTATGCTTCCGGCTCGTATGTTGTGTGGAATTGTGAGC
GGATAACAATTTCACACAGGAAACAGCTATGACCATGATTACGCCAAGCGCGCAATTAACCC
